>Addgene plasmid #215502 | pDB4887 | addgene full sequence | sequence record 425138 | Addgene NGS Result
GACCAGCTCCATAAACTCCACGACCAACAATGATGATATCGCTACCGCAGTTTACAATCACTTCTTCAGG
AGTACGATATTGCTGTCCCAGCCCGTCTCCTTTAACATCCAAGCCGATACCAGGGGACATAGTTATGTAG
TCGCTTTGAAGGTTAGGAAATCGACGACCAGCTATAAAGCCAAAGCAAAAATCGGTATGCTTCTCAAACC
ATTCTAAGGTTTTCTCTGTGTAGGAACCAGTAGCCAAAGAGCCTTTGGAAGACATTTCAGCCAAAAGCAA
GAGACCACGTCCCAAAGGTAAACCAACTTCTTTGAGGCCTTGTATAATACCCTCGCCTGGCACTGTATGG
CAATTTGTGATATGAGCCCAAGAAGCAATTTTGTACACACCAGATGCATATTGTAGCTTGACGGTATTTC
CAATGTCTGCGAATTTGCGATCCTCAAAGATAAGAAAACGATGCTTTTTACCTAAGGCCACCAGTTTTTC
TACCATATCCTGGTCGAAATCCTCGACAACGTCAATATGTGTCTTGATAACACAGACATAGGGTCCAATT
TTATCTACCAATTCTAAGATTTCGGATTTCTTCGTCAAATCGACCGCGACTGACAAGTTGCTTTGCTTTT
CTTCCATCAAAGCCAACAATTCCTTGGCAATGGGATTTTTCATCCCCTCAGCTCTAGCTGAATAGCTTTG
AAATACTCTAGCATCCATAACTTTGCTTTTAAACCTTTAATTTCGATCCAAGCAAAAAAGAGGTTCTTGG
TAGGACAATACGGTAAGAAAACACGACATGTGCAGAGATGCCGACGAAGCATAGTTAAACTGGGATGGTA
AAATCAATTAAGAATTTATAAAGACAAAATTGTATAAGTCTCTAAAACATCTTAATTATACCTCACAGAA
CTATCTAAAATATATTCACAAAGTGCAAACATTATCATGAAAAAGAACCATTTTAATTTAAAGCAAGGGC
ATTAAGGCTTATTTACAGAATTTCTTACTTTTGTAAAGATTATAAGGCTGATTATCTTTTTCACCATGCC
AAAAATTACACAAGATAGAATGGATGTTTGAAATTAAACGTGAGTATACAAACAAATACACTAGGTAAAT
CGAAACATTTTTTTCTCCATTAAGTAACAAATTCCTATTTAGAGAAAGAATGCTGAGTAGATTAAATAAT
CTATACAAACTTTTTTAACACAAATGCATACATATAGCCAGTGGGATTTGTAGCTAAGCTTCAGGAGTTT
TATCCATTTAATGTATGGAATCAAAATTTAAAGCTTCTGTCAAAGTTTAACAATATTTCTTTTGGTTTAA
ATCAAATCTTCCATGCGATTAAGAAGATAGATGCTGAACAAAAGAAGCACATGGATAACCACAAAAGCAG
TTTGCTCATGGGTACAACCATGAATTTTTTTTTCGACAATGATTCAAAGACCAGTATATCCAATACGCAT
CCTAGAATCTAGTCAAAGAAGAACCTAAAGTAGAGATGCAAATGCGCTAAAAAGAGTGGATATAAATTCA
ATATCATTTATAAAACAACTTCTTCCATTAAAAATTCCTTGGGCAAAACAAAAGTTCCAATCATAAAAAG
TTAATAAGTTCTGAGTTGTGTCAAATCTGACATGGCATTCCTCAATAATGACACTCACTCATTATGTAAG
CAGCGGCCGCTGCTCTGTACACGTATTCTTTCCCTCTTATCATTCCTGTTTTTCTTTTTTAATAAACCAA
CATGCCTGTAAGTAGTTTTATCTTTAGAAATCTGTGCATCATGGATCCTAACTATGTCTTTTAGACGGTT
CAAACTCCCTCTCAGCGTCGTGCAAACACACAGTTTCAGAAGAACATTACTCGTCGTGTAAAAACAAATT
CAAAAGAACGTTATGTTGCCAAACATCCTCCTACCAAGATTCCTCGTAACATTGCCAGTAAGTAAGAATT
GATCCTATTGTTAGCAACTTTGGCTTGTGTTTCATACTGACAATGCATCTTAGTGTTTTTTATTCTTCTC
ATGTCAGGAGGAATTATTTTGGGAATACTTAGATTTCTTTTGACGTTTTTTTCTTAAGAACATGTGATTG
GAGCAATTTTAAAACCTATTTGCACCGATATTGTGTATTATACTCCGAGAAAAAGTATACTAGTTTTGAC
TAATACCCGGTTATGGTGCACTCTCAGTACAATCTGCTCTGATGCCGCATAGTTAAGCCAGCCCCGACAC
CCGCCAACACCCGCTGACGCGCCCTGACGGGCTTGTCTGCTCCCGGCATCCGCTTACAGACAAGCTGTGA
CCGTCTCCGGGAGCTGCATGTGTCAGAGGTTTTCACCGTCATCACCGAAACGCGCGAGACGAAAGGGCCT
CGTGATACGCCTATTTTTATAGGTTAATGTCATGATAATAATGGTTTCTTAGACGTCAGGTGGCACTTTT
CGGGGAAATGTGCGCGGAACCCCTATTTGTTTATTTTTCTAAATACATTCAAATATGTATCCGCTCATGA
GACAATAACCCTGATAAATGCTTCAATAATATTGAAAAAGGAAGAGTATGAGTATTCAACATTTCCGTGT
CGCCCTTATTCCCTTTTTTGCGGCATTTTGCCTTCCTGTTTTTGCTCACCCAGAAACGCTGGTGAAAGTA
AAAGATGCTGAAGATCAGTTGGGTGCACGAGTGGGTTACATCGAACTGGATCTCAACAGCGGTAAGATCC
TTGAGAGTTTTCGCCCCGAAGAACGTTTTCCAATGATGAGCACTTTTAAAGTTCTGCTATGTGGCGCGGT
ATTATCCCGTATTGACGCCGGGCAAGAGCAACTCGGTCGCCGCATACACTATTCTCAGAATGACTTGGTT
GAGTACTCACCAGTCACAGAAAAGCATCTTACGGATGGCATGACAGTAAGAGAATTATGCAGTGCTGCCA
TAACCATGAGTGATAACACTGCGGCCAACTTACTTCTGACAACGATCGGAGGACCGAAGGAGCTAACCGC
TTTTTTGCACAACATGGGGGATCATGTAACTCGCCTTGATCGTTGGGAACCGGAGCTGAATGAAGCCATA
CCAAACGACGAGCGTGACACCACGATGCCTGTAGCAATGGCAACAACGTTGCGCAAACTATTAACTGGCG
AACTACTTACTCTAGCTTCCCGGCAACAATTAATAGACTGGATGGAGGCGGATAAAGTTGCAGGACCACT
TCTGCGCTCGGCCCTTCCGGCTGGCTGGTTTATTGCTGATAAATCTGGAGCCGGTGAGCGTGGGTCTCGC
GGTATCATTGCAGCACTGGGGCCAGATGGTAAGCCCTCCCGTATCGTAGTTATCTACACGACGGGGAGTC
AGGCAACTATGGATGAACGAAATAGACAGATCGCTGAGATAGGTGCCTCACTGATTAAGCATTGGTAACT
GTCAGACCAAGTTTACTCATATATACTTTAGATTGATTTAAAACTTCATTTTTAATTTAAAAGGATCTAG
GTGAAGATCCTTTTTGATAATCTCATGACCAAAATCCCTTAACGTGAGTTTTCGTTCCACTGAGCGTCAG
ACCCCGTAGAAAAGATCAAAGGATCTTCTTGAGATCCTTTTTTTCTGCGCGTAATCTGCTGCTTGCAAAC
AAAAAAACCACCGCTACCAGCGGTGGTTTGTTTGCCGGATCAAGAGCTACCAACTCTTTTTCCGAAGGTA
ACTGGCTTCAGCAGAGCGCAGATACCAAATACTGTTCTTCTAGTGTAGCCGTAGTTAGGCCACCACTTCA
AGAACTCTGTAGCACCGCCTACATACCTCGCTCTGCTAATCCTGTTACCAGTGGCTGCTGCCAGTGGCGA
TAAGTCGTGTCTTACCGGGTTGGACTCAAGACGATAGTTACCGGATAAGGCGCAGCGGTCGGGCTGAACG
GGGGGTTCGTGCACACAGCCCAGCTTGGAGCGAACGACCTACACCGAACTGAGATACCTACAGCGTGAGC
TATGAGAAAGCGCCACGCTTCCCGAAGGGAGAAAGGCGGACAGGTATCCGGTAAGCGGCAGGGTCGGAAC
AGGAGAGCGCACGAGGGAGCTTCCAGGGGGAAACGCCTGGTATCTTTATAGTCCTGTCGGGTTTCGCCAC
CTCTGACTTGAGCGTCGATTTTTGTGATGCTCGTCAGGGGGGCGGAGCCTATGGAAAAACGCCAGCAACG
CGGCCTTTTTACGGTTCCTGGCCTTTTGCTGGCCTTTTGCTCACATGTTCTTTCCTGCGTTATCCCCTGA
TTCTGTGGATAACCGTATTACCGCCTTTGAGTGAGCTGATACCGCTCGCCGCAGCCGAACGACCGAGCGC
AGCGAGTCAGTGAGCGAGGAAGCGGAAGAGCGCCCAATACGCAAACCGCCTCTCCCCGCGCGTTGGCCGA
TTCATTAATGCAGCTGGCACGACAGGTTTCCCGACTGGAAAGCGGGCAGTGAGCGCAACGCAATTAATGT
GAGTTAGCTCACTCATTAGGCACCCCAGGCTTTACACTTTATGCTTCCGGCTCGTATGTTGTGTGGAATT
GTGAGCGGATAACAATTTCACACAGGAAACAGCTATGACCATGATTACGCCAAGCGCGCAATTAACCCTC
ACTAAAGGGAACAAAAGCTGGCACGTGATTACCTGCAGGTGGATGGCGGCGTTAGTATCGAATCGACAGC
AGTATAGCGACCAGCATTCACATACGATTGACGCATGATATTACTTTCTGCGCACTTAACTTCGCATCTG
GGCAGATGATGTCGAGGCGAAAAAAAATATAAATCACGCTAACATTTGATTAAAATAGAACAACTACAAT
ATAAAAAAACTATACAAATGACAAGTTCTTGAAAACAAGAATCTTTTTATTGTCAGTACTGATTAGGGGC
AGGGCATGCTCATGTAGAGCGCCTGCTCGCCGTCCGAGGCGGTGCCGTCGTACAGGGCGGTGTCCAGGCC
GCAGAGGGTGAACCCCATCCGCCGGTACGCGTGGATCGCCGGTGCGTTGACGTTGGTGACCTCCAGCCAG
AGGTGCCCGGCACCCCGCTCGCGGGCGAACTCCGTCGCGAGCCCCATCAACGCGCGCCCGACCCCGTGCC
CCCGGTGCTCCGGGGCGACCTCGATGTCCTCGACGGTCAGCCGGCGGTTCCAGCCGGAGTACGAGACGAC
CACGAAGCCCGCCAGGTCGCCGTCGTCCCCGTACGCGACGAACGTCCGAGAGTCCGGGTCGCCGTCCTCC
CCGTCGTCCGATTCGTCGTCCGATTCGTCGTCGGGGAACACCTTGGTCAGGGGCGGGTCCACCGGCACCT
CCCGCAGGGTGAAGCCGTCCCCGGTGGCGGTGACGCGGAAGACGGTGTCGGTGGTGAAGGACCCATCCAG
TGCCTCGATGGCCTCGGCGTCCCCCGGGACACTGGTGCGGTACCGGTAAGCCGTGTCGTCAAGAGTGGTA
CCCATGGTTGTTTATGTTCGGATGTGATGTGAGAACTGTATCCTAGCAAGATTTAAAAAGGAAGTATATG
AAAGAAGAACCTCAGTGGCAAATCCTAACCTTTTATATTTCTCTACAGGGGCGCGGCGTGGGGACAATTC
AACGCGTCTGTGAGGGGAGCGTTTCCCTGCTCGCAGGTCTGCAGCGAGGAGCCGTAATTTTTGCTTCGCG
CCGTGCGGCCATCAAAATGTATGGATGCAAATGATTATACATGGGGATGTATGGGCTAAATGTACGGGCG
ACAGTCACATCATGCCCCTGAGCTGCGCACGTCAAGACTGTCAAGGAGGGTATTCTGGGCCTCCATGTCG
CTGGCCGGGTGACCCGGCGGGGACGAGGCAAGCTAAACATATTACCCTGTTATCCCTAGCGGATCTGCCG
GTAGAGGTGTGGTCAATAAGAGCGACCTCATACTATACCTGAGAAAGCAACCTGACCTACAGGAAAGAGT
TACTCAAGAATAAGAATTTTCGTTTTAAAACCTAAGAGTCACTTTAAAATTTGTATACACTTATTTTTTT
TATAACTTATTTAATAATAAAAATCATAAATCATAAGAAATTCGCTTATTTAGAAGTGGCGCGTTAAGAT
CTCTTGTACAATTCATCCATACCCAAGGTAATACCGGCAGCGGTAACAAATTCCAAAAGGACCATGTGAT
CACGTTTTTCATTAGGATCTTTAGACAATTTGGATTGAGTAGAAAGATAATGGTTATCAGGCAACAAAAC
AGGACCGTCACCAATAGGAGTGTTTTGTTGGTAATGATCAGCAAGTTGTACTCCGCCATCTTCAATGTTA
TGACGAATCTTGAAGTTAGCCTTGATACCATTCTTTTGTTTATCGGCAGTAATGTAAACATTATCAGAAA
AGTAATTGTATTCTAATTTATGACCAAGAATATTACCATCCTCTTTAAAATCAATTCCTTTGAGCTCAAT
ACGGTTAACTAAAGTATCACCCTCAAATTTAACTTCAGCACGAGTCTTATAGTTACCATCGTCTTTGAAG
AAAATAGTACGCTCTTGAACATAACCTTCAGGCATAGCACTCTTAAAGAAATCGTGTTGCTTCATATGGT
CAGGATAACGAGCAAAGCATTGAACACCCCAAGACAGGGTAGTGACAAGAGTAGGCCAAGGGACAGGAAG
TTTTCCAGTAGTGCAAATGAATTTAAGGGTAAGCTTACCATAAGTAGCATCACCTTCTCCTTCACCAGAG
ACTGAAAACTTGTGTCCATTAACATCTCCATCAAGTTCAACCAAGATAGGAACGACACCAGTAAAGAGTT
CTTCACCCTTAGAAACCATGCTAGCTTTAACAAAGCGACTATAAGTCAGAAAGTGAGAATGAGATTGAAA
TAATTAATTCAACTTATTCAATTGATGATATGCCAGGATTCCTCTTCCTTTATCTTCAATGTTTCGATTA
ACAGGTCCATTATCCGGTTTTTAGTTTCGCTGCACATTGCCGAATGACAATCGGATTCCTTTAAGCTTTG
CTTTTGCCCTGTTTTCTCTCCCCAGTAATCGTTGGGTGACTGAACCATCCAGTAGCCGAGAGTTACGTTT
TTCCTGATTTAATAAATATCCATATCTATTTGTCTCGTGGTGTTTTACAGCAACTAACCGAAATTACTAT
TTTGCATCATCCAACCATAAAGAGACAACAATAATTCTAGAAAACATATAACAAGTGTTTTTTTCTATTT
ACGTCTCATACGCAAAGTCCACTTTACCATGTTTTGGAAACTTGTACCCAACCATTCATTTTTCGATTTT
GTAATGAGGCTCTTTTCTTCTAACAATCATTGAGGTCATTATCATGTGTCCTCACCTATTGTTTAAATTG
AGGCTTGCGCTATTCCCAAAATTGTGGGTATTATTTTCATATATCAGTATCTGCAATTTCGGTTCAACTT
TCTTATCAAGAAAGAGGATTAATTTCTTAACAAAAACCTTCTTTGTTTTATAACGCTGATTTTTGTATTA
TTTGGCGACCAAGGTTATAAGTGATCCAATCCAAATGTCATAACTTCAGTTGATCCCTGCGGAAAATATA
AATCAGATTATGGTTATATAAAAAAAAAGAGAAATTATTTGAGTTCATTGAAACTTCAACGTTATTTGAC
TAAAACTTGTTAATTTACATGTCTGCAAGATTAATCCAGCATATTAAATAAATTAGTTGACTTATGTCAA
ACAAATAATACATTCTTGATATTATTAGAAAAAAAAAAGAAAATTGAATAACTTGTGAGAAATGATATTG
TTATTATTTTAGATTATGTCCTTTGAAATACAATAACATGCTAAGGCACTTACTACTTAAGCCTTTATTA
CTTTAATGTGCTAACAATCTTCTGTATCCTTAGACGTTAAATTTTCCCTTATTAAAAAATAAAAAAATAA
AAAAAAAATATAGGAAATGAAACAACCGCTGATGACTTATTCTGTCTTTTATGGCGATAATTTTCTGATC
GGGCCCGGTACCCAATTCGCCCTATAGTGAGTCGTATTACGCGCGCTCACTGGCCGTCGTTTTACAACGT
CGTGACTGGGAAAACCCTGGCGTTACCCAACTTAATCGCCTTGCAGCACATCCCCCTTTCGCCAGCTGGC
GTAATAGCGAAGAGGCCCGCACCGATCGCCCTTCCCAACAGTTGCGCAGCCTGAATGGCGAATGG
[124 nt withheld, positions 8186-8309]
C
[91 nt withheld, positions 8311-8401]
A
[49 nt withheld, positions 8403-8451]
CCTTTGACGTTGGAGTCCACGTTCTTT
[37 nt withheld, positions 8479-8515]
ACCCTATCTCGGTCTATTCTTTTGATTTATAAGGGATTTTGCCGATTTCGGCCTATTGGTTAAAAAATGA
GCTGATTTAACAAAAATTTAACGCGAATTTTAACAAAATATTAACGCTTACAATTTCCTGATGCGGTATT
TTCTCCTTACGCATCTGTGCGGTATTTCACACCGCCCTAGCAAGCTTGTGATATTGACGAAACTTTTTGA
CATCTAATTTATTCTGTTCCAACACCAATGTTTATAACCAAGTTTTATCTTGTTTGTCTACATGGTATTT
TACATTCATCTACATACATCTTTCATTGGCTTTGTACATAGTTATCATTACAAGTCTAAAAAAATTCACT
CTTTTCTTATTCAATGTCAATCCAAGAGAAAAGATTGTGGTAATGTTGTAGGAGCATGTTTAATAAATTA
CTATAGCAAATTACTTTTTATTCCCAAGGTGTTTATCTATAATAGTTAATATTTTAGTCGCTACATAAAA
TTTTACCAAAGAGTACTTGTATACTAATTCTAAATGCCTTCTGACATAAAACGCCTAGGAAAACAAACGC
AAACAAGGCATCGACTTTTTCAATAACCAACCAAAAAAATTTTACATTAGTCTTTTTTTAATGCTGAGAA
AGTCTTTGCTGATATGCCTTCCAACCAGCTTCTCTATATCTCTTGGCTTCGACAACAGGATTAC
Features (pLannotate 1.2.2; 22 found; start..end, strand, type, name):
   1815..2084    +  CDS            tam14: TAM14_SCHPO - Experimental evidence at transcript level: Swiss-Prot protein existence level 2. May interact with target proteins during translocation into the lumen of the endoplasmic reticulum. May protect unfolded target proteins against degradation and facilitate correct glycosylation (By similarity). From Schizosaccharomyces pombe (strain 972 / ATCC 24843) (Fission yeast).
   2182..2231    -  misc_feature   bom (fragment): basis of mobility region from pBR322
   2333..2368    -  CDS            rop (fragment): Rop protein, which maintains plasmids at low copy number; rop
   2463..2567    +  promoter       AmpR promoter: bla
   2568..3428    +  CDS            AmpR: β-lactamase; bla; confers resistance to ampicillin, carbenicillin, and related antibiotics
   3599..4187    +  rep_origin     ori: high-copy-number ColE1/pMB1/pBR322/pUC origin of replication
   4370..4462    +  CDS            lacI (fragment): lac repressor; lacI; The lac repressor binds to the lac operator to inhibit transcription in E. coli. This inhibition can be relieved by adding lactose or isopropyl-β-D-thiogalactopyranoside (IPTG).
   4475..4496    +  protein_bind   CAP binding site: CAP binding activates transcription in the presence of cAMP. E. coli catabolite activator protein
   4511..4541    +  promoter       lac promoter: promoter for the E. coli lac operon
   4549..4565    +  protein_bind   lac operator: The lac repressor binds to the lac operator to inhibit transcription in E. coli. This inhibition can be relieved by adding lactose or isopropyl-β-D-thiogalactopyranoside (IPTG). lac repressor encoded by lacI
   4610..4628    +  promoter       T3 promoter: promoter for bacteriophage T3 RNA polymerase
   4690..4887    -  terminator     TEF terminator: Ashbya gossypii TEF terminator
   4895..5459    -  CDS            NrsR (fragment): nourseothricin acetyltransferase; Streptomyces noursei nat1; confers resistance to nourseothricin
   5466..5809    -  promoter       TEF promoter: Ashbya gossypii TEF promoter
   5878..6065    -  terminator     ADH1 terminator: S. cerevisiae ADH1; transcription terminator for the S. cerevisiae alcohol dehydrogenase 1 (ADH1) gene
   6093..6809    -  CDS            mTurquoise2: mTurquoise2 is a basic (constitutively fluorescent) cyan fluorescent protein published in 2012, derived from Aequorea victoria. It is reported to be a rapidly-maturing monomer with very low acid sensitivity.
   6816..7967    -  promoter       nmt1 promoter: wild-type nmt1 promoter from Schizosaccharomyces pombe, conferring strong thiamine-repressible expression
   8001..8019    -  promoter       T7 promoter: promoter for bacteriophage T7 RNA polymerase
   8027..8182    +  CDS            lacZα (fragment): LacZα fragment of β-galactosidase; lacZ fragment
   8186..8614    +  rep_origin     f1 ori (sequence partly withheld): f1 bacteriophage origin of replication; arrow indicates direction of (+) strand synthesis
   8642..8690    -  misc_feature   bom (fragment): basis of mobility region from pBR322
   9133..718     -  CDS            S. pombe ura4 (across the origin): orotidine 5'-phosphate decarboxylase, required for uracil biosynthesis; Schizosaccharomyces pombe ura4
