[The description below was written by a language model from this plasmid's Addgene catalogue record and pLannotate feature annotations shown in this document.]
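Description:
pDB4887 is a fission yeast integrating expression plasmid built on the pUra4NotI backbone, carrying the cyan fluorescent protein mTurquoise2 under the thiamine-repressible P41nmt1 promoter. In E. coli it is propagated through a high-copy ColE1/pUC-type origin and selected with ampicillin via the bla gene. An f1 origin, lac promoter/operator remnants, a lacZα fragment and flanking T3 and T7 promoters are leftovers of the phagemid cloning vector from which it was assembled. No yeast replication origin is annotated, consistent with its description as an integrating plasmid. The annotated S. pombe ura4 gene and neighbouring genomic sequence (including the tam14 coding region) presumably supply homology to the ura4 locus, and the backbone name hints at NotI linearisation, though the record does not spell out the integration scheme.

The payload is a single expression unit: the nmt1 promoter drives the 717 bp mTurquoise2 open reading frame, followed by the S. cerevisiae ADH1 terminator. The automated annotation labels the promoter as wild-type nmt1, but the catalogue entry specifies the 41nmt1 variant, the attenuated medium-strength version, which is induced when thiamine is withdrawn. Although the species field lists S. pombe, mTurquoise2 is an Aequorea victoria-derived monomeric protein. Immediately next to this unit lies a natMX-type cassette, with nourseothricin acetyltransferase between the Ashbya gossypii TEF promoter and terminator, so yeast transformants can be selected by nourseothricin resistance as well as by the ura4 marker listed in the record.

The plasmid was deposited with a method for detecting protein-protein interactions in S. pombe by Pil1 co-tethering. It may serve there as an untagged mTurquoise2 control or as a parent for mTurquoise2 fusions, but the record does not state its exact role.
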