Addgene plasmid #215502: pDB4887
Purpose: A pUra4 backbone integrating plasmid expressing mTurquoise2 under the inducible promoter 41nmt1
Depositing lab: Li-Lin Du. Depositing organization: National Institute of Biological Sciences, Beijing. Publication: Pil1 Co-tethering Assay to Detect Protein-Protein Interactions in the Fission Yeast Schizosaccharomyces pombe. Pan ZQ, Yang YS, Du LL. Methods Mol Biol. 2025;2862:93-102. doi: 10.1007/978-1-0716-4168-2_7. PubMed 39527195.
Backbone
  Vector backbone: pUra4NotI
  Backbone size w/o insert (bp): 8495
  Total vector size (bp): 9212
  Vector type: Yeast Expression
  Selectable markers: NAT, URA4
Growth in bacteria
  Bacterial resistance: Ampicillin, 100 μg/mL
  Growth temperature: 37°C
  Growth strain: DH5alpha
  Copy number: Unknown
Gene/Insert
  Gene/Insert name: mTurquoise2
  Species: S. pombe (fission yeast)
  Insert size (bp): 717
  Promoter: P41nmt1
  Cloning method: Unknown
  Sequencing primers: 5′ NA
Terms and licenses: Academic/Nonprofit Terms; Industry Terms: Not Available to Industry
How to cite: pDB4887 was a gift from Li-Lin Du (Addgene plasmid # 215502 ; http://n2t.net/addgene:215502 ; RRID:Addgene_215502)
